Addgene plasmid #35640: FoxO1-ADA-GFP
Depositing lab: Domenico Accili. Depositing organization: Columbia University. Publication: Uncoupling of acetylation from phosphorylation regulates FoxO1 function independent of its subcellular localization. Qiang L, Banks AS, Accili D. J Biol Chem. 2010 Aug 27;285(35):27396-401. Epub 2010 Jun 2. 10.1074/jbc.M110.140228 PubMed 20519497.
Backbone
  Vector backbone: pEGFP-N1
  Backbone manufacturer: Clontech
  Backbone size w/o insert (bp): 4700
  Modifications to backbone: Delete MCS sequence between Nhe I and Kpn I. These two restriction sites are also destroyed.
  Vector type: Mammalian Expression
  Selectable markers: Neomycin (select with G418)
Growth in bacteria
  Bacterial resistance: Kanamycin, 50 μg/mL
  Growth temperature: 37°C
  Growth strain: DH5alpha
  Copy number: High Copy
Gene/Insert
  Gene/Insert name: FoxO1-ADA-GFP (alt names: Foxo1; Fkhr; forkhead box O1)
  Species: M. musculus (mouse)
  Insert size (bp): 1700
  Mutation: T24A, S253D and S316A mutations
  Entrez Gene: Foxo1 (a.k.a. Afxh, FKHR, Fkhr1, Foxo1a)
  Promoter: CMV
  Tag / fusion protein: Myc (N terminal on backbone); Flag (N terminal on insert); GFP (C terminal on insert)
  Cloning method: Restriction Enzyme; 5′ cloning site Kpn I (destroyed during cloning); 3′ cloning site BamH I (not destroyed)
  Sequencing primers: 5′ CMV-F; 3′ EGFP-N; SV40pA-R
Terms and licenses: Academic/Nonprofit Terms; Industry Terms: Not Available to Industry
Depositor comments: E15G and G282R mutations are present in this insert but are not known to affect function. There are also K219R and L619P polymorphisms. Plasmid should still function as expected of the ADA.
How to cite: FoxO1-ADA-GFP was a gift from Domenico Accili (Addgene plasmid # 35640 ; http://n2t.net/addgene:35640 ; RRID:Addgene_35640)
