[The description below was written by a language model from this plasmid's Addgene catalogue record and pLannotate feature annotations shown in this document.]
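Description:
FoxO1-ADA-GFP is a mammalian expression plasmid built on the Clontech pEGFP-N1 backbone, in which part of the multiple cloning site (between NheI and KpnI) was deleted. It is maintained in E. coli as a high-copy plasmid through a ColE1/pUC-type origin and also carries an f1 phage origin. A single NeoR/KanR (Tn5 aminoglycoside phosphotransferase) gene serves both hosts. A bacterial bla-type promoter drives it for kanamycin selection. An SV40 enhancer/early promoter with the HSV TK polyadenylation signal drives it for G418 selection of transfected mammalian cells. The short large T antigen, ble and bGH poly(A) annotations are fragment matches in the backbone rather than functional parts.

The payload is mouse Foxo1, a forkhead transcription factor that is a major target of insulin signalling. It is expressed from the CMV immediate-early enhancer/promoter and terminated by the SV40 poly(A) signal. The coding sequence follows an N-terminal FLAG tag and is fused in frame at its C terminus to EGFP, so the protein's subcellular localisation can be followed by fluorescence. The catalogue also lists an N-terminal Myc tag, but the feature table does not annotate one. It also gives the insert as about 1.7 kb, whereas the annotated Foxo1 coding region spans nearly 2 kb.

"ADA" refers to the T24A, S253D and S316A substitutions. The associated study concerns how FoxO1 acetylation and phosphorylation relate to its function and localisation, which suggests these substitutions alter phosphorylation sites, although the record does not describe their individual effects. The depositor notes additional E15G and G282R changes and K219R and L619P polymorphisms, none of which is expected to compromise the ADA behaviour.
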