Features (pLannotate 1.2.2; 15 found; start..end, strand, type, name):
    364..563     +  promoter       CMV promoter: human cytomegalovirus (CMV) immediate early promoter
    655..675     +  CDS            FLAG (fragment): FLAG® epitope tag, followed by an enterokinase cleavage site
    676..2628    +  CDS            Foxo1: FOXO1_MOUSE - Also known as Fkhr, Foxo1a. Experimental evidence at protein level: Swiss-Prot protein existence level 1. Transcription factor that is the main target of insulin signaling and regulates metabolic homeostasis in response to oxidative stress (PubMed:12754525, PubMed:15184386, PubMed:15220471, PubMed:16917544, PubMed:17090532, PubMed:17627282, PubMed:17681146, PubMed:20519497, PubMed:20668652, PubMed:21196578, PubMed:21335550, PubMed:21471200, PubMed:22298775, PubMed:22417654, PubMed:22510882). Binds to the insulin response element (IRE) with consensus sequence 5'- TT[G/A]TTTTG-3' a
   2653..3372    +  CDS            EGFP: the original enhanced GFP (Yang et al., 1996) mammalian codon-optimized
   3389..3472    +  CDS            large T antigen (fragment): large T antigen from SV40 (simian virus 40)
   3495..3616    +  polyA_signal   SV40 poly(A) signal: SV40 polyadenylation signal
   3650..4078    -  rep_origin     f1 ori (sequence partly withheld): f1 bacteriophage origin of replication; arrow indicates direction of (+) strand synthesis
   4105..4209    +  promoter       AmpR promoter: bla
   4211..4568    +  promoter       SV40 promoter: SV40 enhancer and early promoter
   4603..5397    +  CDS            NeoR/KanR: aminoglycoside phosphotransferase from Tn5; aph(3')-II (or nptII); confers resistance to neomycin, kanamycin, and G418 (Geneticin®)
   5418..5570    +  CDS            ble (fragment): BLE_KLEPN - Experimental evidence at protein level: Swiss-Prot protein existence level 1. Binding protein with a strong affinity to the bleomycin family of antibiotics. Binds to CL990; an antimitotic-antibiotic compound. From Klebsiella pneumoniae.
   5629..5676    +  polyA_signal   HSV TK poly(A) signal: herpes simplex virus thymidine kinase polyadenylation signal (Cole and Stacy, 1985)
   5767..5783    -  polyA_signal   bGH poly(A) signal (fragment): bovine growth hormone polyadenylation signal
   6005..6593    +  rep_origin     ori: high-copy-number ColE1/pMB1/pBR322/pUC origin of replication
   6708..362     +  enhancer       CMV enhancer (across the origin): human cytomegalovirus immediate early enhancer
>Addgene plasmid #35640 | FoxO1-ADA-GFP | addgene full sequence | sequence record 260832 | Addgene NGS Result
GTTATTAATAGTAATCAATTACGGGGTCATTAGTTCATAGCCCATATATGGAGTTCCGCGTTACATAACT
TACGGTAAATGGCCCGCCTGGCTGACCGCCCAACGACCCCCGCCCATTGACGTCAATAATGACGTATGTT
CCCATAGTAACGCCAATAGGGACTTTCCATTGACGTCAATGGGTGGAGTATTTACGGTAAACTGCCCACT
TGGCAGTACATCAAGTGTATCATATGCCAAGTCCGCCCCCTATTGACGTCAATGACGGTAAATGGCCCGC
CTGGCATTATGCCCAGTACATGACCTTACGGGACTTTCCTACTTGGCAGTACATCTACGTATTAGTCATC
GCTATTACCATGGTGATGCGGTTTTGGCAGTACACCAATGGGCGTGGATAGCGGTTTGACTCACGGGGAT
TTCCAAGTCTCCACCCCATTGACGTCAATGGGAGTTTGTTTTGGCACCAAAATCAACGGGACTTTCCAAA
ATGTCGTAATAACCCCGCCCCGTTGACGCAAATGGGCGGTAGGCGTGTACGGTGGGAGGTCTATATAAGC
AGAGCTCGTTTAGTGAACCGTCAGAATTGCCATGGAGCAGAAGCTGATCAGCGAGGAGGACCTGAACGAA
TTCAGATCTGGTACCGCCATGGACTACAAGGACGACGATGACAAGGCCGAGGCGCCCCAGGTGGTGGAGA
CCGACCCGGACTTCGGGCCGCTGCCCCGGCAGCGCTCCTGTGCCTGGCCGCTGCCCAGGCCGGAGTTTAA
CCAGTCCAACTCGACCACCTCCAGTCCGGCGCCGTCGGGCGGCGCGGCCGCCAACCCCGACGCCGCGGCG
AGCCTGGCCTCGGCGTCCGCTGTCAGCACCGACTTTATGAGCAACCTGAGCCTGCTGGAGGAGAGTGAGG
ACTTCGCGCGGGCGCCAGGCTGCGTGGCCGTGGCGGCGGCGGCTGCGGCCAGCAGGGGCCTGTGCGGGGA
CTTCCAGGGCCCCGAGGCGGGCTGCGTGCACCCAGCGCCGCCACAGCCCCCACCGACCGGGCCGCTGTCG
CAGCCCCCACCCGTGCCTCCCTCCGCTGCCGCCGCCGCGGGGCCACTCGCGGGACAGCCGCGCAAGACCA
GCTCGTCGCGCCGCAACGCGTGGGGCAACCTGTCGTACGCCGACCTCATCACCAAGGCCATCGAGAGCTC
AGCCGAGAAGAGGCTCACCCTGTCGCAGATCTACGAGTGGATGGTGAAGAGCGTGCCCTACTTCAAGGAT
AAGGGCGACAGCAACAGCTCGGCGGGCTGGAAGAATTCAATTCGCCACAATCTGTCCCTTCACAGCAGGT
TTATTCGAGTGCAGAATGAAGGAACTGGAAAGAGTTCTTGGTGGATGCTCAATCCAGAGGGAGGCAAGAG
CGGAAAATCACCCCGGAGAAGAGCTGCGGACATGGACAACAACAGTAAATTTGCTAAGAGCCGAGGGCGG
GCTGCTAAGAAAAAAGCATCTCTCCAGTCTGGGCAAGAGGGTCCTAGAGACAGCCCTGGGTCTCAGTTTT
CTAAGTGGCCTGCGAGTCCTGGGTCCCACAGCAACGATGACTTTGATAACTGGAGTACATTTCGTCCTCG
AACCAGCGCAAATGCTAGTACCATCAGTGGGAGACTTTCTCCCATCATGACAGAGCAGGATGACCTGGGA
GATGGGGACGTGCATTCCCTGGTGTATCCACCCTCTGCTGCCAAGATGGCGTCTACGCTGCCCAGTCTGT
CTGAAATCAGCAATCCAGAAAACATGGAGAACCTTCTGGATAATCTCAACCTTCTCTCGTCCCCAACATC
TTTAACTGTGTCCACCCAGTCCTCGCCTGGCAGCATGATGCAGCAGACACCATGCTATTCGTTTGCACCG
CCAAACACCAGTCTAAATTCACCCAGTCCAAACTACTCAAAGTACACATACGGCCAATCCAGCATGAGCC
CTTTGCCCCAGATGCCTATGCAGACACTTCAGGACAGCAAATCAAGTTACGGAGGATTGAACCAGTATAA
CTGTGCCCCAGGACTCTTGAAAGAGTTGTTGACTTCTGACTCTCCTCCCCACAATGACATTATGTCACCG
GTTGATCCCGGAGTGGCCCAACCCAACAGTCGGGTCCTGGGCCAAAATGTAATGATGGGCCCTAATTCGG
TCATGCCAGCGTATGGCAGCCAGGCATCTCATAACAAAATGATGAACCCCAGCTCCCACACCCACCCTGG
ACATGCACAGCAAACGGCTTCGGTCAACGGCCGTACCCTGCCCCATGTGGTGAACACCATGCCTCACACA
TCTGCCATGAACCGCTTGACCCCCGTGAAGACACCTTTACAAGTGCCTCTGTCCCACCCCATGCAGATGA
GTGCCCTGGGCAGCTACTCCTCGGTGAGCAGCTGCAATGGCTATGGTAGGATGGGTGTCCTCCACCAGGA
GAAGCTCCCAAGTGACTTGGATGGCATGTTTATTGAGCGCTTGGACTGTGACATGGAGTCCATCATTCGG
AATGACCCCATGGATGGAGATACCTTGGATTTTAACTTTGATAATGTGTTGCCCAACCAAAGCTTCCCAC
ACAGTGTCAAGACTACAACACACAGCTGGGTGTCAGGCTGCAGGGATCCACCGGTCGCCACCATGGTGAG
CAAGGGCGAGGAGCTGTTCACCGGGGTGGTGCCCATCCTGGTCGAGCTGGACGGCGACGTAAACGGCCAC
AAGTTCAGCGTGTCCGGCGAGGGCGAGGGCGATGCCACCTACGGCAAGCTGACCCTGAAGTTCATCTGCA
CCACCGGCAAGCTGCCCGTGCCCTGGCCCACCCTCGTGACCACCCTGACCTACGGCGTGCAGTGCTTCAG
CCGCTACCCCGACCACATGAAGCAGCACGACTTCTTCAAGTCCGCCATGCCCGAAGGCTACGTCCAGGAG
CGCACCATCTTCTTCAAGGACGACGGCAACTACAAGACCCGCGCCGAGGTGAAGTTCGAGGGCGACACCC
TGGTGAACCGCATCGAGCTGAAGGGCATCGACTTCAAGGAGGACGGCAACATCCTGGGGCACAAGCTGGA
GTACAACTACAACAGCCACAACGTCTATATCATGGCCGACAAGCAGAAGAACGGCATCAAGGTGAACTTC
AAGATCCGCCACAACATCGAGGACGGCAGCGTGCAGCTCGCCGACCACTACCAGCAGAACACCCCCATCG
GCGACGGCCCCGTGCTGCTGCCCGACAACCACTACCTGAGCACCCAGTCCGCCCTGAGCAAAGACCCCAA
CGAGAAGCGCGATCACATGGTCCTGCTGGAGTTCGTGACCGCCGCCGGGATCACTCTCGGCATGGACGAG
CTGTACAAGTAAAGCGGCCGCGACTCTAGATCATAATCAGCCATACCACATTTGTAGAGGTTTTACTTGC
TTTAAAAAACCTCCCACACCTCCCCCTGAACCTGAAACATAAAATGAATGCAATTGTTGTTGTTAACTTG
TTTATTGCAGCTTATAATGGTTACAAATAAAGCAATAGCATCACAAATTTCACAAATAAAGCATTTTTTT
CACTGCATTCTAGTTGTGGTTTGTCCAAACTCATCAATGTATCTTAAGGCGTAAATTGTAAGCGTTAATA
TTTTGTTAAAATTCGCGTTAAATTTTTGTTAAATCAGCTCATTTTTTAACCAATAGGCCGAAATCGGCAA
AATCCCTTATAAATCAAAAGAATAGACCGAGATAGGGT
[37 nt withheld, positions 3749-3785]
AAAGAACGTGGACTCCAACGTCAAAGG
[49 nt withheld, positions 3813-3861]
T
[91 nt withheld, positions 3863-3953]
G
[124 nt withheld, positions 3955-4078]
CAGGTGGCACTTTTCGGGGAAATGTGCGCGGAACCCCTATTTGTTTATTTTTCTAAATACATTCAAATAT
GTATCCGCTCATGAGACAATAACCCTGATAAATGCTTCAATAATATTGAAAAAGGAAGAGTCCTGAGGCG
GAAAGAACCAGCTGTGGAATGTGTGTCAGTTAGGGTGTGGAAAGTCCCCAGGCTCCCCAGCAGGCAGAAG
TATGCAAAGCATGCATCTCAATTAGTCAGCAACCAGGTGTGGAAAGTCCCCAGGCTCCCCAGCAGGCAGA
AGTATGCAAAGCATGCATCTCAATTAGTCAGCAACCATAGTCCCGCCCCTAACTCCGCCCATCCCGCCCC
TAACTCCGCCCAGTTCCGCCCATTCTCCGCCCCATGGCTGACTAATTTTTTTTATTTATGCAGAGGCCGA
GGCCGCCTCGGCCTCTGAGCTATTCCAGAAGTAGTGAGGAGGCTTTTTTGGAGGCCTAGGCTTTTGCAAA
GATCGATCAAGAGACAGGATGAGGATCGTTTCGCATGATTGAACAAGATGGATTGCACGCAGGTTCTCCG
GCCGCTTGGGTGGAGAGGCTATTCGGCTATGACTGGGCACAACAGACAATCGGCTGCTCTGATGCCGCCG
TGTTCCGGCTGTCAGCGCAGGGGCGCCCGGTTCTTTTTGTCAAGACCGACCTGTCCGGTGCCCTGAATGA
ACTGCAAGACGAGGCAGCGCGGCTATCGTGGCTGGCCACGACGGGCGTTCCTTGCGCAGCTGTGCTCGAC
GTTGTCACTGAAGCGGGAAGGGACTGGCTGCTATTGGGCGAAGTGCCGGGGCAGGATCTCCTGTCATCTC
ACCTTGCTCCTGCCGAGAAAGTATCCATCATGGCTGATGCAATGCGGCGGCTGCATACGCTTGATCCGGC
TACCTGCCCATTCGACCACCAAGCGAAACATCGCATCGAGCGAGCACGTACTCGGATGGAAGCCGGTCTT
GTCGATCAGGATGATCTGGACGAAGAGCATCAGGGGCTCGCGCCAGCCGAACTGTTCGCCAGGCTCAAGG
CGAGCATGCCCGACGGCGAGGATCTCGTCGTGACCCATGGCGATGCCTGCTTGCCGAATATCATGGTGGA
AAATGGCCGCTTTTCTGGATTCATCGACTGTGGCCGGCTGGGTGTGGCGGACCGCTATCAGGACATAGCG
TTGGCTACCCGTGATATTGCTGAAGAGCTTGGCGGCGAATGGGCTGACCGCTTCCTCGTGCTTTACGGTA
TCGCCGCTCCCGATTCGCAGCGCATCGCCTTCTATCGCCTTCTTGACGAGTTCTTCTGAGCGGGACTCTG
GGGTTCGAAATGACCGACCAAGCGACGCCCAACCTGCCATCACGAGATTTCGATTCCACCGCCGCCTTCT
ATGAAAGGTTGGGCTTCGGAATCGTTTTCCGGGACGCCGGCTGGATGATCCTCCAGCGCGGGGATCTCAT
GCTGGAGTTCTTCGCCCACCCTAGGGGGAGGCTAACTGAAACACGGAAGGAGACAATACCGGAAGGAACC
CGCGCTATGACGGCAATAAAAAGACAGAATAAAACGCACGGTGTTGGGTCGTTTGTTCATAAACGCGGGG
TTCGGTCCCAGGGCTGGCACTCTGTCGATACCCCACCGAGACCCCATTGGGGCCAATACGCCCGCGTTTC
TTCCTTTTCCCCACCCCACCCCCCAAGTTCGGGTGAAGGCCCAGGGCTCGCAGCCAACGTCGGGGCGGCA
GGCCCTGCCATAGCCTCAGGTTACTCATATATACTTTAGATTGATTTAAAACTTCATTTTTAATTTAAAA
GGATCTAGGTGAAGATCCTTTTTGATAATCTCATGACCAAAATCCCTTAACGTGAGTTTTCGTTCCACTG
AGCGTCAGACCCCGTAGAAAAGATCAAAGGATCTTCTTGAGATCCTTTTTTTCTGCGCGTAATCTGCTGC
TTGCAAACAAAAAAACCACCGCTACCAGCGGTGGTTTGTTTGCCGGATCAAGAGCTACCAACTCTTTTTC
CGAAGGTAACTGGCTTCAGCAGAGCGCAGATACCAAATACTGTTCTTCTAGTGTAGCCGTAGTTAGGCCA
CCACTTCAAGAACTCTGTAGCACCGCCTACATACCTCGCTCTGCTAATCCTGTTACCAGTGGCTGCTGCC
AGTGGCGATAAGTCGTGTCTTACCGGGTTGGACTCAAGACGATAGTTACCGGATAAGGCGCAGCGGTCGG
GCTGAACGGGGGGTTCGTGCACACAGCCCAGCTTGGAGCGAACGACCTACACCGAACTGAGATACCTACA
GCGTGAGCTATGAGAAAGCGCCACGCTTCCCGAAGGGAGAAAGGCGGACAGGTATCCGGTAAGCGGCAGG
GTCGGAACAGGAGAGCGCACGAGGGAGCTTCCAGGGGGAAACGCCTGGTATCTTTATAGTCCTGTCGGGT
TTCGCCACCTCTGACTTGAGCGTCGATTTTTGTGATGCTCGTCAGGGGGGCGGAGCCTATGGAAAAACGC
CAGCAACGCGGCCTTTTTACGGTTCCTGGCCTTTTGCTGGCCTTTTGCTCACATGTTCTTTCCTGCGTTA
TCCCCTGATTCTGTGGATAACCGTATTACCGCCATGCATTA
