>Addgene plasmid #35640 | FoxO1-ADA-GFP | addgene partial sequence | sequence record 69680 | EGFP-C 5'-CATGGTCCTGCTGGAGTTCGTG-3'
CTCTCGGCATGGACGAGCTGTACAAGTAAAGCGGCCGCGACTCTAGATCATAATCAGCCATACCACATTT
GTAGAGGTTTTACTTGCTTTAAAAAACCTCCCACACCTCCCCCTGAACCTGAAACATAAAATGAATGCAA
TTGTTGTTGTTAACTTGTTTATTGCAGCTTATAATGGTTACAAATAAAGCAATAGCATCACAAATTTCAC
AAATAAAGCATTTTTTTCACTGCATTCTAGTTGTGGTTTGTCCAAACTCATCAATGTATCTTAAGGCGTA
AATTGTAAGCGTTAATATTTTGTTAAAATTCGCGTTAAATTTTTGTTAAATCAGCTCATTTTTTAACCAA
TAGGCCGAAATCGGCAAAATCCCTTATAAATCAAAAGAATAGACCGAGATAGGGT
[37 nt withheld, positions 406-442]
AAAGAACGTGGACTCCAACGTCAAAGG
[49 nt withheld, positions 470-518]
T
[91 nt withheld, positions 520-610]
G
[124 nt withheld, positions 612-735]
CAGGTGGCACTTTTCGGGGAAATGTGCGCGGAACCCCTATTT
