>Addgene plasmid #35640 | FoxO1-ADA-GFP | addgene partial sequence | sequence record 69681 | EGFP-N 5'-CGTCGCCGTCCAGCTCGACCAG-3'
CCGGTGAACAGCTCCTCGCCCTTGCTCACCATGGTGGCGACCGGTGGATCCCTGCAGCCTGACACCCAGC
TGTGTGTTGTAGTCTTGACACTGTGTGGGAAGCTTTGGTTGGGCAACACATTATCAAAGTTAAAATCCAA
GGTATCTCCATCCATGGGGTCATTCCGAATGATGGACTCCATGTCACAGTCCAAGCGCTCAATAAACATG
CCATCCAAGTCACTTGGGAGCTTCTCCTGGTGGAGGACACCCATCCTACCATAGCCATTGCAGCTGCTCA
CCGAGGAGTAGCTGCCCAGGGCACTCATCTGCATGGGGTGGGACAGAGGCACTTGTAAAGGTGTCTTCAC
GGGGGTCAAGCGGTTCATGGCAGATGTGTGAGGCATGGTGTTCACCACATGGGGCAGGGTACGGCCGTTG
ACCGAAGCCGTTTGCTGTGCATGTCCAGGGTGGGTGTGGGAGCTGGGGTTCATCATTTTGTTATGAGATG
CCTGGCTGCCATACGCTGGCATGACCGAATTAGGGCCCATCATTACATTTTGGCCCAGGACCCGACTGTT
GGGTTGGGCCACTCCGGGATCAACCGGTGACATAATGTCATTGTGGGGAGGAGAGTCAGAAGTCAACAAC
TCTTTCAAGAGTCCTGGGGCACAGTTATACTGGTTCAATCCTCCGTAACTTGATTTGCTGTCCTGAAGTG
TCTGCATAGGCATCTGGGGCAAAGGGCTCATGCTGGATTGGCCGTATGTGTACTTTGAGTAGTTTGGACT
GGGTGAATTTAGACTGGTGTTTGGCGGTGCAAACGAATAGCATGGTGTCTGCTGCATCATGCTGCCAGGC
GAGGACTGGGTGGACACAGTTAAAGATGTTGGGGACGAGAGAAGGTTGA
