>Addgene plasmid #35640 | FoxO1-ADA-GFP | addgene partial sequence | sequence record 69683 | CMV_fwd
CTATATAAGCAGAGCTCGTTTAGTGAACCGTCAGAATTGCCATGGAGCAGAAGCTGATCAGCGAGGAGGA
CCTGAACGAATTCAGATCTGGTACCGCCATGGACTACAAGGACGACGATGACAAGGCCGAGGCGCCCCAG
GTGGTGGAGACCGACCCGGACTTCGGGCCGCTGCCCCGGCAGCGCTCCTGTGCCTGGCCGCTGCCCAGGC
CGGAGTTTAACCAGTCCAACTCGACCACCTCCAGTCCGGCGCCGTCGGGCGGCGCGGCCGCCAACCCCGA
CGCCGCGGCGAGCCTGGCCTCGGCGTCCGCTGTCAGCACCGACTTTATGAGCAACCTGAGCCTGCTGGAG
GAGAGTGAGGACTTCGCGCGGGCGCCAGGCTGCGTGGCCGTGGCGGCGGCGGCTGCGGCCAGCAGGGGCC
TGTGCGGGGACTTCCAGGGCCCCGAGGCGGGCTGCGTGCACCCAGCGCCGCCACAGCCCCCACCGACCGG
GCCGCTGTCGCAGCCCCCACCCGTGCCTCCCTCCGCTGCCGCCGCCGCGGGGCCACTCGCGGGACAGCCG
CGCAAGACCAGCTCGTCGCGCCGCAACGCGTGGGGCAACCTGTCGTACGCCGACCTCATCACCAAGGCCA
TCGAGAGCTCAGCCGAGAAGAGGCTCACCCTGTCGCAGATCTACGAGTGGATGGTGAAGAGCGTGCCCTA
CTTCAAGGATAAGGGCGACAGCAA
