>Addgene plasmid #35640 | FoxO1-ADA-GFP | addgene partial sequence | sequence record 69689 | mFoxo1-F 5'-aaggccatcgagagctcag-3'
CCTGTCGCAGATCTACGAGTGGATGGTGAAGAGCGTGCCCTACTTCAAGGATAAGGGCGACAGCAACAGC
TCGGCGGGCTGGAAGAATTCAATTCGCCACAATCTGTCCCTTCACAGCAGGTTTATTCGAGTGCAGAATG
AAGGAACTGGAAAGAGTTCTTGGTGGATGCTCAATCCAGAGGGAGGCAAGAGCGGAAAATCACCCCGGAG
AAGAGCTGCGGACATGGACAACAACAGTAAATTTGCTAAGAGCCGAGGGCGGGCTGCTAAGAAAAAAGCA
TCTCTCCAGTCTGGGCAAGAGGGTCCTAGAGACAGCCCTGGGTCTCAGTTTTCTAAGTGGCCTGCGAGTC
CTGGGTCCCACAGCAACGATGACTTTGATAACTGGAGTACATTTCGTCCTCGAACCAGCGCAAATGCTAG
TACCATCAGTGGGAGACTTTCTCCCATCATGACAGAGCAGGATGACCTGGGAGATGGGGACGTGCATTCC
CTGGTGTATCCACCCTCTGCTGCCAAGATGGCGTCTACGCTGCCCAGTCTGTCTGAAATCAGCAATCCAG
AAAACATGGAGAACCTTCTGGATAATCTCAACCTTCTCTCGTCCCCAACATCTTTAACTGTGTCCACCCA
GTCCTCGCCTGGCAGCATGATGCAGCAGACACCATGCTATTCGTTTGCACCGCCAAACACCAGTCTAAAT
TCACCCAGTCCAAACTACTCAAAGTACACATACGGCCAATCCAGCATGAGCCCTTTGCCCCAGATGCCTA
TGCAGACACTTCAGGACAGCAAATCAAGTTACGGAGGATTGAACCAGTATAACTGTGCCCCAGGACTCTT
GAAAGAGTTGTTGACTTCTGACTCTCCTCCCCACAATGACATTATGTCACCGGTTGATCCCGGAGTGGCC
CAACCCAACAGTCGGGTCCTGGGCCAAAATGTAATGATGGGCCCTAATTCGGTCATGCCA
